Addgene plasmid #116885: pNIA-CEN-FLAG-LINXa4(RVH)-Bre1
Purpose: FLAG-tagged LINXa4-Bre1 with RVH hinge-loop mutations
Depositing lab: Brian Kuhlman. Depositing organization: University of North Carolina at Chapel Hill. Publication: Engineering Improved Photoswitches for the Control of Nucleocytoplasmic Distribution. Lerner AM, Yumerefendi H, Goudy OJ, Strahl BD, Kuhlman B. ACS Synth Biol. 2018 Nov 29. doi: 10.1021/acssynbio.8b00368. PubMed 30441907.
Backbone
  Vector backbone: pNIA-CEN
  Backbone size w/o insert (bp): 8084
  Total vector size (bp): 10700
  Vector type: Yeast Expression, Synthetic Biology
  Selectable markers: LEU2
Growth in bacteria
  Bacterial resistance: Ampicillin, 100 μg/mL
  Growth temperature: 37°C
  Growth strain: DH5alpha
  Copy number: High Copy
Gene/Insert
  Gene/Insert name: LINXa4(RVH)-Bre1
  Species: S. cerevisiae (budding yeast), Synthetic; Avena sativa
  Mutation: Bre1 point mutations K8A, K9A and K11A, LINXa3 wild type HVR 519-521 to RVH
  Promoter: ADH1
  Tag / fusion protein: FLAG (N terminal on backbone)
  Cloning method: Restriction Enzyme; 5′ cloning site XbaI (not destroyed); 3′ cloning site BamHI (not destroyed)
  Sequencing primers: 5′ GTCATTGTTCTCGTTCCCTTTCTTCCTTG; 3′ GGGACCTAGACTTCAGGTTGTCTAACTCC
Terms and licenses: Academic/Nonprofit Terms; Industry Terms: Not Available to Industry
How to cite: pNIA-CEN-FLAG-LINXa4(RVH)-Bre1 was a gift from Brian Kuhlman (Addgene plasmid # 116885 ; http://n2t.net/addgene:116885 ; RRID:Addgene_116885)
