[The description below was written by a language model from this plasmid's Addgene catalogue record and pLannotate feature annotations shown in this document.]
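Description:
pNIA-CEN-FLAG-LINXa4(RVH)-Bre1 is a low-copy centromeric yeast expression plasmid of about 10.7 kb built on the pNIA-CEN backbone. It is a shuttle vector. In E. coli it replicates from a high-copy ColE1/pUC-type origin under ampicillin selection (AmpR). In Saccharomyces cerevisiae it is maintained by a CEN4/ARS1 element and selected through the LEU2 auxotrophic marker, which is driven by its own promoter. Remnants of a cloning-vector polylinker region (lac promoter/operator, lacZα and lacI fragments, T3 and T7 promoters) flank the expression cassette and appear to have no function in yeast.

The cassette uses the constitutive yeast ADH1 promoter and the CYC1 terminator to express an N-terminally FLAG-tagged fusion of LINXa4(RVH) to Bre1, inserted between XbaI and BamHI sites. LINXa4 is an engineered photoswitch. The record lists Avena sativa as a source species, and the automated annotation labels this region as miniSOG. That label most likely reflects homology between LOV-type flavin-binding domains rather than an actual miniSOG reporter. The RVH variant changes the wild-type HVR residues 519–521 in the hinge loop to RVH. Bre1 is the yeast E3 ubiquitin ligase that works with Rad6 to monoubiquitinate histone H2B, and here it carries K8A, K9A and K11A substitutions.

According to the associated publication title, the construct belongs to work on improved photoswitches for controlling nucleocytoplasmic distribution, so it is suited to light-dependent control of Bre1 localization, and presumably its chromatin activity, in yeast. The two feature tables agree in layout. The repository's partial NGS record is slightly shorter than the depositor's full sequence.
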