Features (pLannotate 1.2.2; 24 found; start..end, strand, type, name):
      1..39      +  CDS            lacI (fragment): lac repressor; lacI; The lac repressor binds to the lac operator to inhibit transcription in E. coli. This inhibition can be relieved by adding lactose or isopropyl-β-D-thiogalactopyranoside (IPTG).
     52..73      +  protein_bind   CAP binding site: CAP binding activates transcription in the presence of cAMP. E. coli catabolite activator protein
     88..118     +  promoter       lac promoter: promoter for the E. coli lac operon
    122..144     +  protein_bind   lac operator (fragment): The lac repressor binds to the lac operator to inhibit transcription in E. coli. This inhibition can be relieved by adding lactose or isopropyl-β-D-thiogalactopyranoside (IPTG). lac repressor encoded by lacI
    187..205     +  promoter       T3 promoter: promoter for bacteriophage T3 RNA polymerase
    304..642     +  CDS            YO085_YEAST: Protein predicted: Swiss-Prot protein existence level 4. From Saccharomyces cerevisiae (strain ATCC 204508 / S288c) (Baker's yeast).
   1007..1710    +  promoter       ADH1 promoter: S. cerevisiae ADH1; promoter for alcohol dehydrogenase 1
   1764..1787    +  CDS            FLAG: FLAG® epitope tag, followed by an enterokinase cleavage site
   1860..2177    +  CDS            miniSOG: miniSOG is a basic (constitutively fluorescent) cyan fluorescent protein published in 2011, derived from Arabidopsis thaliana. It requires the cofactor flavin for fluorescence.
   2313..4409    +  CDS            BRE1 (sequence partly withheld): BRE1_YEAST - Experimental evidence at protein level: Swiss-Prot protein existence level 1. E3 ubiquitin-protein ligase that mediates monoubiquitination of histone H2B to form H2BK123ub1 in association with the E2 enzyme RAD6/UBC2. H2BK123ub1 gives a specific tag for epigenetic transcriptional activation, elongation by RNA polymerase II, telomeric silencing, and is also a prerequisite for H3K4me and H3K79me formation. It thereby plays a central role in histone code and gene regulation. Also modulates the formation of double-strand breaks during meiosis. From Saccharomyces cerevisiae (strain ATC
   4431..4678    +  terminator     CYC1 terminator: S. cerevisiae CYC1; transcription terminator for CYC1
   4697..4715    -  promoter       T7 promoter: promoter for bacteriophage T7 RNA polymerase
   4723..4814    +  CDS            lacZα (fragment): LacZα fragment of β-galactosidase; lacZ fragment
   4807..4865    -  CDS            lacI (fragment): lac repressor; lacI; The lac repressor binds to the lac operator to inhibit transcription in E. coli. This inhibition can be relieved by adding lactose or isopropyl-β-D-thiogalactopyranoside (IPTG).
   5048..5636    -  rep_origin     ori: high-copy-number ColE1/pMB1/pBR322/pUC origin of replication
   5807..6667    -  CDS            AmpR: β-lactamase; bla; confers resistance to ampicillin, carbenicillin, and related antibiotics
   6668..6772    -  promoter       AmpR promoter: bla
   6878..7282    +  promoter       LEU2 promoter: S. cerevisiae LEU2
   7295..8389    +  CDS            LEU2: 3-isopropylmalate dehydrogenase, required for leucine biosynthesis; S. cerevisiae LEU2; yeast auxotrophic marker
   8506..8524    +  promoter       tet promoter (fragment): E. coli promoter for tetracycline efflux protein gene
   8751..9913    +  misc_feature   CEN/ARS: S. cerevisiae CEN4 centromere fused to the autonomously replicating sequence ARS1/ARS416
  10362..10472   -  CDS            RMD1 (fragment): RMD1_YEAST - Experimental evidence at protein level: Swiss-Prot protein existence level 1. Required for sporulation where it is believed to have a role in meiotic nuclear division. From Saccharomyces cerevisiae (strain ATCC 204508 / S288c) (Baker's yeast).
  10477..10529   +  misc_feature   bom (fragment): basis of mobility region from pBR322
  10535..10601   -  CDS            lacZα (fragment): LacZα fragment of β-galactosidase; lacZ fragment
>Addgene plasmid #116885 | pNIA-CEN-FLAG-LINXa4(RVH)-Bre1 | depositor full sequence | sequence record 220036 | pNIA-CEN-FLAG-LINXa4(RVH)-Bre1 sequence 10699 bps
CTGGCACGACAGGTTTCCCGACTGGAAAGCGGGCAGTGAGCGCAACGCAATTAATGTGAGTTACCTCACT
CATTAGGCACCCCAGGCTTTACACTTTATGCTTCCGGCTCCTATGTTGTGTGGAATTGTGAGCGGATAAC
AATTTCACACAGGAAACAGCTATGACCATGATTACGCCAAGCGCGCAATTAACCCTCACTAAAGGGAACA
AAAGCTGGAGCTCTAAAACAAGAAGAGGGTTGACTACATCACGATGAGGGGGATCGAAGAAATGATGGTA
AATGAAATAGGAAATCAAGGAGCATGAAGGCAAAAGACAAATATAAGGGTCGAACGAAAAATAAAGTGAA
AAGTGTTGATATGATGTATTTGGCTTTGCGGCGCCGAAAAAACGAGTTTACGCAATTGCACAATCATGCT
GACTCTGTGGCGGACCCGCGCTCTTGCCGGCCCGGCGATAACGCTGGGCGTGAGGCTGTGCCCGGCGGAG
TTTTTTGCGCCTGCATTTTCCAAGGTTTACCCTGCGCTAAGGGGCGAGATTGGAGAAGCAATAAGAATGC
CGGTTGGGGTTGCGATGATGACGACCACGACAACTGGTGTCATTATTTAAGTTGCCGAAAGAACCTGAGT
GCATTTGCAACATGAGTATACTAGAAGAATGAGCCAAGACTTGCGAGACGCGAGTTTGCCGGTGGTGCGA
ACAATAGAGCGACCATGACCTTGAAGGTGAGACGCGCATAACCGCTAGAGTACTTTGAAGAGGAAACAGC
AATAGGGTTGCTACCAGTATAAATAGACAGGTACATACAACACTGGAAATGGTTGTCTGTTTGAGTACGC
TTTCAATTCATTTGGGTGTGCACTTTATTATGTTACAATATGGAAGGGAACTTTACACTTCTCCTATGCA
CATATATTAATTAAAGTCCAATGCTAGTAGAGAAGGGGGGTAACACCCCTCCGCGCTCTTTTCCGATTTT
TTTCTAAACCGTGGAATATTTCGGATATCCTTTTGTTGTTTCCGGGTGTACAATATGGACTTCCTCTTTT
CTGGCAACCAAACCCATACATCGGGATTCCTATAATACCTTCGTTGGTCTCCCTAACATGTAGGTGGCGG
AGGGGAGATATACAATAGAACAGATACCAGACAAGACATAATGGGCTAAACAAGACTACACCAATTACAC
TGCCTCATTGATGGTGGTACATAACGAACTAATACTGTAGCCCTAGACTTGATAGCCATCATCATATCGA
AGTTTCACTACCCTTTTTCCATTTGCCATCTATTGAAGTAATAATAGGCGCATGCAACTTCTTTTCTTTT
TTTTTCTTTTCTCTCTCCCCCGTTGTTGTCTCACCATATCCGCAATGACAAAAAAAATGATGGAAGACAC
TAAAGGAAAAAATTAACGACAAAGACAGCACCAACAGATGTCGTTGTTCCAGAGCTGATGAGGGGTATCT
TCGAACACACGAAACTTTTTCCTTCCTTCATTCACGCACACTACTCTCTAATGAGCAACGGTATACGGCC
TTCCTTCCAGTTACTTGAATTTGAAATAAAAAAAGTTTGCTGTCTTGCTATCAGTATAAATAGACCTGCA
ATTATTAATCTTTTGTTTCCTCGTCATTGTTCTCGTTCCCTTTCTTCCTTGTTTCTTTTTCTGCACAATA
TTTCAAGCTATACCAAGCATACAATCAACTCCAAGCTTGAATTAATTCCGGGCGGAATGAAAGCGTTAAC
GTCTGGCGGCCGCGATTACAAGGACGACGATGACAAGTCTAGAGCCGCCGCCAAGAGGGTGAAGCTGGAC
GGTTCTGGAAGTGGGTCCTTGGCTACTACACTTGAACGTATTGAGAAGAACTTTGTCATTACTGACCCAA
GATTGCCAGATAATCCCATTATATTCGCGTCCGATAGTTTCTTGCAGTTGACAGAATATAGCCGTGAAGA
AATTTTGGGAAGAAACTGCAGGTTTCTACAAGGTCCTGAAACTGATCGCGCGACAGTGAGAAAAATTAGA
GATGCCATAGATAACCAAACAGAGGTCACTGTTCAGCTGATTAATTATACAAAGAGTGGTAAAAAGTTCT
GGAACCTCTTTCACTTGCAGCCTATGCGAGATCAGAAGGGAGATGTCCAGTACTTTATTGGGGTTCAGTT
GGATGGAACTGAGCGAGTCCACGATGCTGCCGAGAGAGAGGGAGTCATGCTGATTAAGAAAACTGCAGAA
AATATTGATGAAGCGGCAAAAGAGCTGGCCGGGCTGGATCTGGGGTCTGGAAGTGGGTCGGGGTCCCGGG
GAACGGCCGAGCCTGCTACTGCCGCTATCGCACTAGAATTAAGCGATCCTAGTGAACCGCTTACTCAATC
TGATGTGATAGCGTTTCAAAAAGAAGCTTTGTTTAGATGTATAAATCGTCGAAGAGTCGACTTTGAAGCC
TTGCGAAAGCAATATGAACTTTCAAGAAGGGAGTGCATAGATGTTTCCCGCAAGTTGGCAAATATTATGG
CGCTGATAGTAACTTTAGCTAGGTTTATCGAAACATTCTGCACAGACGCCAACGAGAAGCAACTATGTAG
GGAAATAGCCCAAGGCGATGAGACGTTGATAGTTCAGCGCAGTGATTCTTTCATGAAGCTACTGACTAAA
TATGGGAAGCCAAACACGACAGATAGTAATACTAATAGTAATGCTTCGGATCATATTCAAGAATTAACAA
CGGAGTTAAAAAACTTGCGGAAAAGTAAAGAGGAGCTCTTTTATGAAAATTCGCAATTGACAGAGGAGAT
TTCTGCTTTGAAGGAATATTATACAAATATAATTCGCAAGTATGATAGAGATGAATCCTTTACTATAAAA
CGTGTTTTTAAGGAAGATAAGACTGATGCTGTAAAGGAATTACGGGAAGATGAAAAAGAATCTAATGAAA
ACAATATAAAATCTGGAAATAAAGACTCCTCTGCAATTAATGGTGAT
[258 nt withheld, positions 2988-3245]
AAGTCATATGACCATGAGTCCCTGTTAGCAAAAATTCAACATTTGACTGAACAAAACGCAGAATTATCTG
AGATCAATAGTTCCTTTTTATCAAAATTTCAAGTTTTAGCCAAAGAGAAAGAAATATATACGAAGAAGGT
CCGAGAAGAATTCCAGAAAAGTCTCGACTCCCTAGTAGAAATGAACAGTTCATTGGAAAAGGACGTTGTA
AGAATAAGAACGGCTCGTGATGATTTACTAAGCAAAATCGCCATTTTGGAAGCTGAAAAATCCAAGACTG
AAGTGTTGAGCGATTTACAACATGCAATTGATATTTTGAAGAAGCAATGGACAAAAATTGATCAAAGATC
AAACGATACAAAATCCTCGTCGACTCAAGATGCATTAATAAAGGAAATTCAAGACTTAGAGAAGGGTTTT
AGAGAGTTATCCGACTTAACTCATAAAAAGTACTCTGAGATTATTAATCACGAATCTGTTATATCCAAGC
TTACCGTAGAAAAAACTAAGGCTGATCAGAAATATTTTGCCGCGATGAGGTCCAAAGATTCAATTTTAAT
TGAAATCAAAACTCTTTCTAAAAGCCTCAGTAAATCAAATGAGCTTATTCTACAGTTAAAAGACTCTGAT
AGATTGCTACAGCAAAAAATAGGAAATTTACATAAACAACTGGATCTTTCTCAAAATAATGAACGCAGGT
TAATTGATTCCAGTAAAACAGAGACACTAAAAATAATTGATTTAAATAATACATCCACTAAACTGAAAAG
GTCATTAGAAAAGCTACAAGAAGAAAGTAACAAAAGCATTGCAGATATGACGCATCTAGAAACTAAATTA
AATGATACAGAAATAGAATTGAAGCACTTCAAGCAGAAGGCATCTCATCTAGAATCCAAGTGTGAAAAAC
TACATGATACATTGTTCCGTGGTAACAACAAAAATAAGGGCTCGAGCGATGAAGCACTCGTAGAAGAACT
AGCAAATTTCCGTACACTTGTTTATTGTTCCCTGTGTTCTAAAAATTGGAAAAACATGGCTATTAAAACC
TGTGGCCATGTCTTTTGTGAGAATTGCTGTAAGGAACGATTGGCAGCGAGAATGAGAAAATGCCCTACAT
GCAACAAAGCATTCAGTTCCAATGATTTATTGACAGTGCACTTGTAAGGATCCGTCGACCTCGAGTCATG
TAATTAGTTATGTCACGCTTACATTCACGCCCTCCCCCCACATCCGCTCTAACCGAAAAGGAAGGAGTTA
GACAACCTGAAGTCTAGGTCCCTATTTATTTTTTTATAGTTATGTTAGTATTAAGAACGTTATTTATATT
TCAAATTTTTCTTTTTTTTCTGTACAAACGCGTGTACGCATGTAACATTATACTGAAAACCTTGCTTGAG
AAGGTTTTGGGACGCTCGAAGGCTTTAATTTGCGGCCGGTACCCAATTCGCCCTATAGTGAGTCGTATTA
CGCGCGCTCACTGGCCGTCGTTTTACAACGTCGTGACTGGGAAAACCCTGGCGTTACCCAACTTAATCGC
CTTGCAGCACATCCCCCTTTCGCCAGCTGCATTAATGAATCGGCCAACGCGCGGGGAGAGGCGGTTTGCG
TATTGGGCGCTCTTCCGCTTCCTCGCTCACTGACTCGCTGCGCTCGGTCGTTCGGCTGCGGCGAGCGGTA
TCAGCTCACTCAAAGGCGGTAATACGGTTATCCACAGAATCAGGGGATAACGCAGGAAAGAACATGTGAG
CAAAAGGCCAGCAAAAGGCCAGGAACCGTAAAAAGGCCGCGTTGCTGGCGTTTTTCCATAGGCTCCGCCC
CCCTGACGAGCATCACAAAAATCGACGCTCAAGTCAGAGGTGGCGAAACCCGACAGGACTATAAAGATAC
CAGGCGTTTCCCCCTGGAAGCTCCCTCGTGCGCTCTCCTGTTCCGACCCTGCCGCTTACCGGATACCTGT
CCGCCTTTCTCCCTTCGGGAAGCGTGGCGCTTTCTCATAGCTCACGCTGTAGGTATCTCAGTTCGGTGTA
GGTCGTTCGCTCCAAGCTGGGCTGTGTGCACGAACCCCCCGTTCAGCCCGACCGCTGCGCCTTATCCGGT
AACTATCGTCTTGAGTCCAACCCGGTAAGACACGACTTATCGCCACTGGCAGCAGCCACTGGTAACAGGA
TTAGCAGAGCGAGGTATGTAGGCGGTGCTACAGAGTTCTTGAAGTGGTGGCCTAACTACGGCTACACTAG
AAGGACAGTATTTGGTATCTGCGCTCTGCTGAAGCCAGTTACCTTCGGAAAAAGAGTTGGTAGCTCTTGA
TCCGGCAAACAAACCACCGCTGGTAGCGGTGGTTTTTTTGTTTGCAAGCAGCAGATTACGCGCAGAAAAA
AAGGATCTCAAGAAGATCCTTTGATCTTTTCTACGGGGTCTGACGCTCAGTGGAACGAAAACTCACGTTA
AGGGATTTTGGTCATGAGATTATCAAAAAGGATCTTCACCTAGATCCTTTTAAATTAAAAATGAAGTTTT
AAATCAATCTAAAGTATATATGAGTAAACTTGGTCTGACAGTTACCAATGCTTAATCAGTGAGGCACCTA
TCTCAGCGATCTGTCTATTTCGTTCATCCATAGTTGCCTGACTCCCCGTCGTGTAGATAACTACGATACG
GGAGGGCTTACCATCTGGCCCCAGTGCTGCAATGATACCGCGAGACCCACGCTCACCGGCTCCAGATTTA
TCAGCAATAAACCAGCCAGCCGGAAGGGCCGAGCGCAGAAGTGGTCCTGCAACTTTATCCGCCTCCATCC
AGTCTATTAATTGTTGCCGGGAAGCTAGAGTAAGTAGTTCGCCAGTTAATAGTTTGCGCAACGTTGTTGC
CATTGCTACAGGCATCGTGGTGTCACGCTCGTCGTTTGGTATGGCTTCATTCAGCTCCGGTTCCCAACGA
TCAAGGCGAGTTACATGATCCCCCATGTTGTGCAAAAAAGCGGTTAGCTCCTTCGGTCCTCCGATCGTTG
TCAGAAGTAAGTTGGCCGCAGTGTTATCACTCATGGTTATGGCAGCACTGCATAATTCTCTTACTGTCAT
GCCATCCGTAAGATGCTTTTCTGTGACTGGTGAGTACTCAACCAAGTCATTCTGAGAATAGTGTATGCGG
CGACCGAGTTGCTCTTGCCCGGCGTCAATACGGGATAATACCGCGCCACATAGCAGAACTTTAAAAGTGC
TCATCATTGGAAAACGTTCTTCGGGGCGAAAACTCTCAAGGATCTTACCGCTGTTGAGATCCAGTTCGAT
GTAACCCACTCGTGCACCCAACTGATCTTCAGCATCTTTTACTTTCACCAGCGTTTCTGGGTGAGCAAAA
ACAGGAAGGCAAAATGCCGCAAAAAAGGGAATAAGGGCGACACGGAAATGTTGAATACTCATACTCTTCC
TTTTTCAATATTATTGAAGCATTTATCAGGGTTATTGTCTCATGAGCGGATACATATTTGAATGTATTTA
GAAAAATAAACAAATAGGGGTTCCGCGCACATTTCCCCGAAAAGTGCCACCTGACGTCTAAGAAACCATT
ATTATCATGACATTAACCTATAAAAATAGGCGTATCACGAGGCCCTTTCGTCTTCAAGAATTAACTGTGG
GAATACTCAGGTATCGTAAGATGCAAGAGTTCGAATCTCTTAGCAACCATTATTTTTTTCCTCAACATAA
CGAGAACACACAGGGGCGCTATCGCACAGAATCAAATTCGATGACTGGAAATTTTTTGTTAATTTCAGAG
GTCGCCTGACGCATATACCTTTTTCAACTGAAAAATTGGGAGAAAAAGGAAAGGTGAGAGGCCGGAACCG
GCTTTTCATATAGAATAGAGAAGCGTTCATGACTAAATGCTTGCATCACAATACTTGAAGTTGACAATAT
TATTTAAGGACCTATTGTTTTTTCCAATAGGTGGTTAGCAATCGTCTTACTTTCTAACTTTTCTTACCTT
TTACATTTCAGCAATATATATATATATTTCAAGGATATACCATTCTAATGTCTGCCCCTATGTCTGCCCC
TAAGAAGATCGTCGTTTTGCCAGGTGACCACGTTGGTCAAGAAATCACAGCCGAAGCCATTAAGGTTCTT
AAAGCTATTTCTGATGTTCGTTCCAATGTCAAGTTCGATTTCGAAAATCATTTAATTGGTGGTGCTGCTA
TCGATGCTACAGGTGTCCCACTTCCAGATGAGGCGCTGGAAGCCTCCAAGAAGGTTGATGCCGTTTTGTT
AGGTGCTGTGGGTGGTCCTAAATGGGGTACAGGTAGTGTTAGACCTGAACAAGGTTTACTAAAAATCCGT
AAAGAACTTCAATTGTACGCCAACTTAAGACCATGTAACTTTGCATCCGACTCTCTTTTAGACTTATCTC
CAATCAAGCCACAATTTGCTAAAGGTACTGACTTCGTTGTTGTCAGAGAATTAGTGGGAGGTATTTACTT
TGGTAAGAGAAAGGAAGACGATGGTGATGGTGTCGCTTGGGATAGTGAACAATACACCGTTCCAGAAGTG
CAAAGAATCACAAGAATGGCCGCTTTCATGGCCCTACAACATGAGCCACCATTGCCTATTTGGTCCTTGG
ATAAAGCTAATGTTTTGGCCTCTTCAAGATTATGGAGAAAAACTGTGGAGGAAACCATCAAGAACGAATT
TCCTACATTGAAGGTTCAACATCAATTGATTGATTCTGCCGCCATGATCCTAGTTAAGAACCCAACCCAC
CTAAATGGTATTATAATCACCAGCAACATGTTTGGTGATATCATCTCCGATGAAGCCTCCGTTATCCCAG
GTTCCTTGGGTTTGTTGCCATCTGCGTCCTTGGCCTCTTTGCCAGACAAGAACACCGCATTTGGTTTGTA
CGAACCATGCCACGGTTCTGCTCCAGATTTGCCAAAGAATAAGGTTGACCCTATCGCCACTATCTTGTCT
GCTGCAATGATGTTGAAATTGTCATTGAACTTGCCTGAAGAAGGTAAGGCCATTGAAGATGCAGTTAAAA
AGGTTTTGGATGCAGGTATCAGAACTGGTGATTTAGGTGGTTCCAACAGTACCACCGAAGTCGGTGATGC
TGTCGCCGAAGAAGTTAAGAAAATCCTTGCTTAAAAAGATTCTCTTTTTTTATGATATTTGTACATAAAC
TTTATAAATGAAATTCATAATAGAAACGACACGAAATTACAAAATGGAATATGTTCATAGGGTAGAATTA
ATTCTCATGTTTGACAGCTTATCATCGATCGTCCAACTGCATGGAGATGAGTCGTGGCAAGAATACCAAG
AGTTCCTCGGTTTGCCAGTTATTAAAAGACTCGTATTTCCAAAAGACTGCAACATACTACTCAGTGCAGC
TTCACAGAAACCTCATTCGTTTATTCCCTTGTTTGATTCAGAAGCAGGTGGGACAGGTGAACTTTTGGAT
TGGAACTCGATTTCTGACTGGGTTGGAAGGCAAGAGAGCCCCGAGAGCTTACATTTTATGTTAGCTGGTG
GACTGACGCCAGAAAATGTTGGTGATGCGCTTAGATTAAATGGCGTTATTGGTGTTGATGTAAGCGGAGG
TGTGGAGACAAATGGTGTAAAAGACTCTAACAAAATAGCAAATTTCGTCAAAAATGCTAAGAAATAGGTT
ATTACTGAGTAGTATTTATTTAAGTATTGTTTGTGCACTTGCCTGCAAGCCTTTTGAAAAGCAAGCATAA
AAGATCTAAACATAAAATCTGTAAAATAACAAGATGTAAAGATAATGCTAAATCATTTGGCTTTTTGATT
GATTGTACAGGAAAATATACATCGCAGGGGGTTGACTTTTACCATTTCACCGCAATGGAATCAAACTTGT
TGAAGAGAATGTTCACAGGCGCATACGCTACAATGACCCGATTCTTGCTAGCCTTTTCTCGGTCTTGCAA
ACAACCGCCGGCAGCTTAGTATATAAATACACATGTACATACCTCTCTCCGTATCCTCGTAATCATTTTC
TTGTATTTATCGTCTTTTCGCTGTAAAAACTTTATCACACTTATCTCAAATACACTTATTAACCGCTTTT
ACTATTATCTTCTACGCTGACAGTAATATCAAACAGTGACACATATTAAACACAGTGGTTTCTTTGCATA
AACACCATCAGCCTCAAGTCGTCAAGTAAAGATTTCGTGTTCATGCAGATAGATAACAATCTATATGTTG
ATAATTAGCGTTGCCTCATCAATGCGAGATCCGTTTAACCGGACCCTAGTGCACTTACCCCACGTTCGGT
CCACTGTGTGCCGAACATGCTCCTTCACTATTTTAACATGTGGAATTAATTCTCATGTTTGACAGCTTAT
CATCGAACTCTAAGAGGTGATACTTATTTACTGTAAAACTGTGACGATAAAACCGGAAGGAAGAATAAGA
AAACTCGAACTGATCTATAATGCCTATTTTCTGTAAAGAGTTTAAGCTATGAAAGCCTCGGCATTTTGGC
CGCTCCTAGGTAGTGCTTTTTTTCCAAGGACAAAACAGTTTCTTTTTCTTGAGCAGGTTTTATGTTTCGG
TAATCATAAACAATAAATAAATTATTTCATTTATGTTTAAAAATAAAAAATAAAAAAGTATTTTAAATTT
TTAAAAAAGTTGATTATAAGCATGTGACCTTTTGCAAGCAATTAAATTTTGCAATTTGTGATTTTAGGCA
AAAGTTACAATTTCTGGCTCGTGTAATATATGTATGCTAAAGTGAACTTTTACAAAGTCGATATGGACTT
AGTCAAAAGAAATTTTCTTAAAAATATATAGCACTAGCCAATTTAGCACTTCTTTATGAGATATATTATA
GACTTTATTAAGCCAGATTTGTGTATTATATGTATTTACCCGGCGAATCATGGACATACATTCTGAAATA
GGTAATATTCTCTATGGTGAGACAGCATAGATAACCTAGGATACAAGTTAAAAGCTAGTACTGTTTTGCA
GTAATTTTTTTCTTTTTTATAAGAATGTTACCACCTAAATAAGTTATAAAGTCAATAGTTAAGTTTGATA
TTTGATTGTAAAATACCGTAATATATTTGCATGATCAAAAGGCTCAATGTTGACTAGCCAGCATGTCAAC
CACTATATTGATCACCGATATATGGACTTCCACACCAACTAGTAATATGACAATAAATTCAAGATATTCT
TCATGAGAATGGCCCAGCGATATATGCGGTGTGAAATACCGCACAGATGCGTAAGGAGAAAATACCGCAT
CAGGCGCCATTCGCCATTCAGGCTGCGCAACTGTTGGGAAGGGCGATCGGTGCGGGCCTCTTCGCTATTA
CGCCAGGGATACAAGTTAAAAGCTAGTACTGTTTTGCAGTAATTTTTTTCTTTTTTATAAGAATGTTACC
ACCTAAATAAGTTATAAAGTCAATAGTTAAGTTT
