Features (pLannotate 1.2.2; 24 found; start..end, strand, type, name):
      1..39      +  CDS            lacI (fragment): lac repressor; lacI; The lac repressor binds to the lac operator to inhibit transcription in E. coli. This inhibition can be relieved by adding lactose or isopropyl-β-D-thiogalactopyranoside (IPTG).
     52..73      +  protein_bind   CAP binding site: CAP binding activates transcription in the presence of cAMP. E. coli catabolite activator protein
     88..118     +  promoter       lac promoter: promoter for the E. coli lac operon
    126..142     +  protein_bind   lac operator: The lac repressor binds to the lac operator to inhibit transcription in E. coli. This inhibition can be relieved by adding lactose or isopropyl-β-D-thiogalactopyranoside (IPTG). lac repressor encoded by lacI
    187..205     +  promoter       T3 promoter: promoter for bacteriophage T3 RNA polymerase
    271..609     +  CDS            YO085_YEAST: Protein predicted: Swiss-Prot protein existence level 4. From Saccharomyces cerevisiae (strain ATCC 204508 / S288c) (Baker's yeast).
    974..1678    +  promoter       ADH1 promoter: S. cerevisiae ADH1; promoter for alcohol dehydrogenase 1
   1732..1755    +  CDS            FLAG: FLAG® epitope tag, followed by an enterokinase cleavage site
   1828..2145    +  CDS            miniSOG: miniSOG is a basic (constitutively fluorescent) cyan fluorescent protein published in 2011, derived from Arabidopsis thaliana. It requires the cofactor flavin for fluorescence.
   2281..4377    +  CDS            BRE1 (sequence partly withheld): BRE1_YEAST - Experimental evidence at protein level: Swiss-Prot protein existence level 1. E3 ubiquitin-protein ligase that mediates monoubiquitination of histone H2B to form H2BK123ub1 in association with the E2 enzyme RAD6/UBC2. H2BK123ub1 gives a specific tag for epigenetic transcriptional activation, elongation by RNA polymerase II, telomeric silencing, and is also a prerequisite for H3K4me and H3K79me formation. It thereby plays a central role in histone code and gene regulation. Also modulates the formation of double-strand breaks during meiosis. From Saccharomyces cerevisiae (strain ATC
   4399..4646    +  terminator     CYC1 terminator: S. cerevisiae CYC1; transcription terminator for CYC1
   4665..4683    -  promoter       T7 promoter: promoter for bacteriophage T7 RNA polymerase
   4691..4782    +  CDS            lacZα (fragment): LacZα fragment of β-galactosidase; lacZ fragment
   4775..4833    -  CDS            lacI (fragment): lac repressor; lacI; The lac repressor binds to the lac operator to inhibit transcription in E. coli. This inhibition can be relieved by adding lactose or isopropyl-β-D-thiogalactopyranoside (IPTG).
   5016..5604    -  rep_origin     ori: high-copy-number ColE1/pMB1/pBR322/pUC origin of replication
   5775..6635    -  CDS            AmpR: β-lactamase; bla; confers resistance to ampicillin, carbenicillin, and related antibiotics
   6636..6740    -  promoter       AmpR promoter: bla
   6846..7251    +  promoter       LEU2 promoter: S. cerevisiae LEU2
   7252..8343    +  CDS            LEU2: LEU3_YEAST - Experimental evidence at protein level: Swiss-Prot protein existence level 1. Catalyzes the oxidation of 3-carboxy-2-hydroxy-4- methylpentanoate (3-isopropylmalate) to 3-carboxy-4-methyl-2- oxopentanoate. The product decarboxylates to 4-methyl-2 oxopentanoate. From Saccharomyces cerevisiae (strain ATCC 204508 / S288c) (Baker's yeast).
   8463..8481    +  promoter       tet promoter (fragment): E. coli promoter for tetracycline efflux protein gene
   8708..9870    +  misc_feature   CEN/ARS: S. cerevisiae CEN4 centromere fused to the autonomously replicating sequence ARS1/ARS416
  10318..10428   -  CDS            RMD1 (fragment): RMD1_YEAST - Experimental evidence at protein level: Swiss-Prot protein existence level 1. Required for sporulation where it is believed to have a role in meiotic nuclear division. From Saccharomyces cerevisiae (strain ATCC 204508 / S288c) (Baker's yeast).
  10433..10484   +  misc_feature   bom (fragment): basis of mobility region from pBR322
  10490..5       -  CDS            lacZα (fragment) (across the origin): LacZα fragment of β-galactosidase; lacZ fragment
>Addgene plasmid #116885 | pNIA-CEN-FLAG-LINXa4(RVH)-Bre1 | addgene full sequence | sequence record 225590 | Addgene Partial NGS Result
CTGGCACGACAGGTTTCCCGACTGGAAAGCGGGCAGTGAGCGCAACGCAATTAATGTGAGTTAGCTCACT
CATTAGGCACCCCAGGCTTTACACTTTATGCTTCCGGCTCGTATGTTGTGTGGAATTGTGAGCGGATAAC
AATTTCACACAGGAAACAGCTATGACCATGATTACGCCAAGCGCGCAATTAACCCTCACTAAAGGGAACA
AAAGCTGGAGCTCGCCGGGATCGAAGAAATGATGGTAAATGAAATAGGAAATCAAGGAGCATGAAGGCAA
AAGACAAATATAAGGGTCGAACGAAAAATAAAGTGAAAAGTGTTGATATGATGTATTTGGCTTTGCGGCG
CCGAAAAAACGAGTTTACGCAATTGCACAATCATGCTGACTCTGTGGCGGACCCGCGCTCTTGCCGGCCC
GGCGATAACGCTGGGCGTGAGGCTGTGCCCGGCGGAGTTTTTTGCGCCTGCATTTTCCAAGGTTTACCCT
GCGCTAAGGGGCGAGATTGGAGAAGCAATAAGAATGCCGGTTGGGGTTGCGATGATGACGACCACGACAA
CTGGTGTCATTATTTAAGTTGCCGAAAGAACCTGAGTGCATTTGCAACATGAGTATACTAGAAGAATGAG
CCAAGACTTGCGAGACGCGAGTTTGCCGGTGGTGCGAACAATAGAGCGACCATGACCTTGAAGGTGAGAC
GCGCATAACCGCTAGAGTACTTTGAAGAGGAAACAGCAATAGGGTTGCTACCAGTATAAATAGACAGGTA
CATACAACACTGGAAATGGTTGTCTGTTTGAGTACGCTTTCAATTCATTTGGGTGTGCACTTTATTATGT
TACAATATGGAAGGGAACTTTACACTTCTCCTATGCACATATATTAATTAAAGTCCAATGCTAGTAGAGA
AGGGGGGTAACACCCCTCCGCGCTCTTTTCCGATTTTTTTCTAAACCGTGGAATATTTCGGATATCCTTT
TGTTGTTTCCGGGTGTACAATATGGACTTCCTCTTTTCTGGCAACCAAACCCATACATCGGGATTCCTAT
AATACCTTCGTTGGTCTCCCTAACATGTAGGTGGCGGAGGGGAGATATACAATAGAACAGATACCAGACA
AGACATAATGGGCTAAACAAGACTACACCAATTACACTGCCTCATTGATGGTGGTACATAACGAACTAAT
ACTGTAGCCCTAGACTTGATAGCCATCATCATATCGAAGTTTCACTACCCTTTTTCCATTTGCCATCTAT
TGAAGTAATAATAGGCGCATGCAACTTCTTTTCTTTTTTTTTCTTTTCTCTCTCCCCCGTTGTTGTCTCA
CCATATCCGCAATGACAAAAAAATGATGGAAGACACTAAAGGAAAAAATTAACGACAAAGACAGCACCAA
CAGATGTCGTTGTTCCAGAGCTGATGAGGGGTATCTCGAAGCACACGAAACTTTTTCCTTCCTTCATTCA
CGCACACTACTCTCTAATGAGCAACGGTATACGGCCTTCCTTCCAGTTACTTGAATTTGAAATAAAAAAA
AGTTTGCTGTCTTGCTATCAAGTATAAATAGACCTGCAATTATTAATCTTTTGTTTCCTCGTCATTGTTC
TCGTTCCCTTTCTTCCTTGTTTCTTTTTCTGCACAATATTTCAAGCTATACCAAGCATACAATCAACTCC
AAGCTTGAATTAATTCCGGGCGGAATGAAAGCGTTAACGTCTGGCGGCCGCGATTACAAGGACGACGATG
ACAAGTCTAGAGCCGCCGCCAAGAGGGTGAAGCTGGACGGTTCTGGAAGTGGGTCCTTGGCTACTACACT
TGAACGTATTGAGAAGAACTTTGTCATTACTGACCCAAGATTGCCAGATAATCCCATTATATTCGCGTCC
GATAGTTTCTTGCAGTTGACAGAATATAGCCGTGAAGAAATTTTGGGAAGAAACTGCAGGTTTCTACAAG
GTCCTGAAACTGATCGCGCGACAGTGAGAAAAATTAGAGATGCCATAGATAACCAAACAGAGGTCACTGT
TCAGCTGATTAATTATACAAAGAGTGGTAAAAAGTTCTGGAACCTCTTTCACTTGCAGCCTATGCGAGAT
CAGAAGGGAGATGTCCAGTACTTTATTGGGGTTCAGTTGGATGGAACTGAGCGAGTCCACGATGCTGCCG
AGAGAGAGGGAGTCATGCTGATTAAGAAAACTGCAGAAAATATTGATGAAGCGGCAAAAGAGCTGGCCGG
GCTGGATCTGGGGTCTGGAAGTGGGTCGGGGTCCCGGGGAACGGCCGAGCCTGCTACTGCCGCTATCGCA
CTAGAATTAAGCGATCCTAGTGAACCGCTTACTCAATCTGATGTGATAGCGTTTCAAAAAGAAGCTTTGT
TTAGATGTATAAATCGTCGAAGAGTCGACTTTGAAGCCTTGCGAAAGCAATATGAACTTTCAAGAAGGGA
GTGCATAGATGTTTCCCGCAAGTTGGCAAATATTATGGCGCTGATAGTAACTTTAGCTAGGTTTATCGAA
ACATTCTGCACAGACGCCAACGAGAAGCAACTATGTAGGGAAATAGCCCAAGGCGATGAGACGTTGATAG
TTCAGCGCAGTGATTCTTTCATGAAGCTACTGACTAAATATGGGAAGCCAAACACGACAGATAGTAATAC
TAATAGTAATGCTTCGGATCATATTCAAGAATTAACAACGGAGTTAAAAAACTTGCGGAAAAGTAAAGAG
GAGCTCTTTTATGAAAATTCGCAATTGACAGAGGAGATTTCTGCTTTGAAGGAATATTATACAAATATAA
TTCGCAAGTATGATAGAGATGAATCCTTTACTATAAAACGTGTTTTTAAGGAAGATAAGACTGATGCTGT
AAAGGAATTACGGGAAGATGAAAAAGAATCTAATGAAAACAATATAAAATCTGGAAATAAAGACTCCTCT
GCAATTAATGGTGAT
[169 nt withheld, positions 2956-3124]
G
[88 nt withheld, positions 3126-3213]
AAGTCATATGACCATGAGTCCCTGTTAGCAAAAATTCAACATTTGACTGAACAAAACGCAGAATTATCTG
AGATCAATAGTTCCTTTTTATCAAAATTTCAAGTTTTAGCCAAAGAGAAAGAAATATATACGAATAAGGT
CCGAGAAGAATTCCAGAAAAGTCTCGACTCCCTAGTAGAAATGAACAGTTCATTGGAAAAGGACGTTGTA
AGAATAAGAACGGCTCGTGATGATTTACTAAGCAAAATCGCCATTTTGGAAGCTGAAAAATCCAAGACTG
AAGTGTTGAGCGATTTACAACATGCAATTGATATTTTGAAGAAGCAATGGACAAAAATTGATCAAAGATC
AAACGATACAAAATCCTCGTCGACTCAAGATGCATTAATAAAGGAAATTCAAGACTTAGAGAAGGGTTTT
AGAGAGTTATCCGACTTAACTCATAAAAAGTACTCTGAGATTATTAATCACGAATCTGTTATATCCAAGC
TTACCGTAGAAAAAACTAAGGCTGATCAGAAATATTTTGCCGCGATGAGGTCCAAAGATTCAATTTTAAT
TGAAATCAAAACTCTTTCTAAAAGCCTCAGTAAATCAAATGAGCTTATTCTACAGTTAAAAGACTCTGAT
AGATTGCTACAGCAAAAAATAGGAAATTTACATAAACAACTGGATCTTTCTCAAAATAATGAACGCAGGT
TAATTGATTCCAGTAAAACAGAGACACTAAAAATAATTGATTTAAATAATACATCCACTAAACTGAAAAG
GTCATTAGAAAAGCTACAAGAAGAAAGTAACAAAAGCATTGCAGATATGACGCATCTAGAAACTAAATTA
AATGATACAGAAATAGAATTGAAGCACTTCAAGCAGAAGGCATCTCATCTAGAATCCAAGTGTGAAAAAC
TACATGATACATTGTTCCGTGGTAACAACAAAAATAAGGGCTCGAGCGATGAAGCACTCGTAGAAGAACT
AGCAAATTTCCGTACACTTGTTTATTGTTCCCTGTGTTCTAAAAATTGGAAAAACATGGCTATTAAAACC
TGTGGCCATGTCTTTTGTGAGAATTGCTGTAAGGAACGATTGGCAGCGAGAATGAGAAAATGCCCTACAT
GCAACAAAGCATTCAGTTCCAATGATTTATTGACAGTGCACTTGTAAGGATCCGTCGACCTCGAGTCATG
TAATTAGTTATGTCACGCTTACATTCACGCCCTCCCCCCACATCCGCTCTAACCGAAAAGGAAGGAGTTA
GACAACCTGAAGTCTAGGTCCCTATTTATTTTTTTATAGTTATGTTAGTATTAAGAACGTTATTTATATT
TCAAATTTTTCTTTTTTTTCTGTACAGACGCGTGTACGCATGTAACATTATACTGAAAACCTTGCTTGAG
AAGGTTTTGGGACGCTCGAAGGCTTTAATTTGCGGCCGGTACCCAATTCGCCCTATAGTGAGTCGTATTA
CGCGCGCTCACTGGCCGTCGTTTTACAACGTCGTGACTGGGAAAACCCTGGCGTTACCCAACTTAATCGC
CTTGCAGCACATCCCCCTTTCGCCAGCTGCATTAATGAATCGGCCAACGCGCGGGGAGAGGCGGTTTGCG
TATTGGGCGCTCTTCCGCTTCCTCGCTCACTGACTCGCTGCGCTCGGTCGTTCGGCTGCGGCGAGCGGTA
TCAGCTCACTCAAAGGCGGTAATACGGTTATCCACAGAATCAGGGGATAACGCAGGAAAGAACATGTGAG
CAAAAGGCCAGCAAAAGGCCAGGAACCGTAAAAAGGCCGCGTTGCTGGCGTTTTTCCATAGGCTCCGCCC
CCCTGACGAGCATCACAAAAATCGACGCTCAAGTCAGAGGTGGCGAAACCCGACAGGACTATAAAGATAC
CAGGCGTTTCCCCCTGGAAGCTCCCTCGTGCGCTCTCCTGTTCCGACCCTGCCGCTTACCGGATACCTGT
CCGCCTTTCTCCCTTCGGGAAGCGTGGCGCTTTCTCATAGCTCACGCTGTAGGTATCTCAGTTCGGTGTA
GGTCGTTCGCTCCAAGCTGGGCTGTGTGCACGAACCCCCCGTTCAGCCCGACCGCTGCGCCTTATCCGGT
AACTATCGTCTTGAGTCCAACCCGGTAAGACACGACTTATCGCCACTGGCAGCAGCCACTGGTAACAGGA
TTAGCAGAGCGAGGTATGTAGGCGGTGCTACAGAGTTCTTGAAGTGGTGGCCTAACTACGGCTACACTAG
AAGAACAGTATTTGGTATCTGCGCTCTGCTGAAGCCAGTTACCTTCGGAAAAAGAGTTGGTAGCTCTTGA
TCCGGCAAACAAACCACCGCTGGTAGCGGTGGTTTTTTTGTTTGCAAGCAGCAGATTACGCGCAGAAAAA
AAGGATCTCAAGAAGATCCTTTGATCTTTTCTACGGGGTCTGACGCTCAGTGGAACGAAAACTCACGTTA
AGGGATTTTGGTCATGAGATTATCAAAAAGGATCTTCACCTAGATCCTTTTAAATTAAAAATGAAGTTTT
AAATCAATCTAAAGTATATATGAGTAAACTTGGTCTGACAGTTACCAATGCTTAATCAGTGAGGCACCTA
TCTCAGCGATCTGTCTATTTCGTTCATCCATAGTTGCCTGACTCCCCGTCGTGTAGATAACTACGATACG
GGAGGGCTTACCATCTGGCCCCAGTGCTGCAATGATACCGCGAGACCCACGCTCACCGGCTCCAGATTTA
TCAGCAATAAACCAGCCAGCCGGAAGGGCCGAGCGCAGAAGTGGTCCTGCAACTTTATCCGCCTCCATCC
AGTCTATTAATTGTTGCCGGGAAGCTAGAGTAAGTAGTTCGCCAGTTAATAGTTTGCGCAACGTTGTTGC
CATTGCTACAGGCATCGTGGTGTCACGCTCGTCGTTTGGTATGGCTTCATTCAGCTCCGGTTCCCAACGA
TCAAGGCGAGTTACATGATCCCCCATGTTGTGCAAAAAAGCGGTTAGCTCCTTCGGTCCTCCGATCGTTG
TCAGAAGTAAGTTGGCCGCAGTGTTATCACTCATGGTTATGGCAGCACTGCATAATTCTCTTACTGTCAT
GCCATCCGTAAGATGCTTTTCTGTGACTGGTGAGTACTCAACCAAGTCATTCTGAGAATAGTGTATGCGG
CGACCGAGTTGCTCTTGCCCGGCGTCAATACGGGATAATACCGCGCCACATAGCAGAACTTTAAAAGTGC
TCATCATTGGAAAACGTTCTTCGGGGCGAAAACTCTCAAGGATCTTACCGCTGTTGAGATCCAGTTCGAT
GTAACCCACTCGTGCACCCAACTGATCTTCAGCATCTTTTACTTTCACCAGCGTTTCTGGGTGAGCAAAA
ACAGGAAGGCAAAATGCCGCAAAAAAGGGAATAAGGGCGACACGGAAATGTTGAATACTCATACTCTTCC
TTTTTCAATATTATTGAAGCATTTATCAGGGTTATTGTCTCATGAGCGGATACATATTTGAATGTATTTA
GAAAAATAAACAAATAGGGGTTCCGCGCACATTTCCCCGAAAAGTGCCACCTGACGTCTAAGAAACCATT
ATTATCATGACATTAACCTATAAAAATAGGCGTATCACGAGGCCCTTTCGTCTTCAAGAATTAACTGTGG
GAATACTCAGGTATCGTAAGATGCAAGAGTTCGAATCTCTTAGCAACCATTATTTTTTTCCTCAACATAA
CGAGAACACACAGGGGCGCTATCGCACAGAATCAAATTCGATGACTGGAAATTTTTTGTTAATTTCAGAG
GTCGCCTGACGCATATACCTTTTTCAACTGAAAAATTGGGAGAAAAAGGAAAGGTGAGAGCGCCGGAACC
GGCTTTTCATATAGAATAGAGAAGCGTTCATGACTAAATGCTTGCATCACAATACTTGAAGTTGACAATA
TTATTTAAGGACCTATTGTTTTTTCCAATAGGTGGTTAGCAATCGTCTTACTTTCTAACTTTTCTTACCT
TTTACATTTCAGCAATATATATATATATTTCAAGGATATACCATTCTAATGTCTGCCCCTAAGAAGATCG
TCGTTTTGCCAGGTGACCACGTTGGTCAAGAAATCACAGCCGAAGCCATTAAGGTTCTTAAAGCTATTTC
TGATGTTCGTTCCAATGTCAAGTTCGATTTCGAAAATCATTTAATTGGTGGTGCTGCTATCGATGCTACA
GGTGTTCCACTTCCAGATGAGGCGCTGGAAGCCTCCAAGAAGGCTGATGCCGTTTTGTTAGGTGCTGTGG
GTGGTCCTAAATGGGGTACAGGTAGTGTTAGACCTGAACAAGGTTTACTAAAAATCCGTAAAGAACTTCA
ATTGTACGCCAACTTAAGACCATGTAACTTTGCATCCGACTCTCTTTTAGACTTATCTCCAATCAAGCCA
CAATTTGCTAAAGGTACTGACTTCGTTGTTGTCAGAGAATTAGTGGGAGGTATTTACTTTGGTAAGAGAA
AGGAAGACGATGGTGATGGTGTCGCTTGGGATAGTGAACAATACACCGTTCCAGAAGTGCAAAGAATCAC
AAGAATGGCCGCTTTCATGGCCCTACAACATGAGCCACCATTGCCTATTTGGTCCTTGGATAAAGCTAAT
GTTTTGGCCTCTTCAAGATTATGGAGAAAAACTGTGGAGGAAACCATCAAGAACGAATTTCCTACATTGA
AGGTTCAACATCAATTGATTGATTCTGCCGCCATGATCCTAGTTAAGAACCCAACCCACCTAAATGGTAT
TATAATCACCAGCAACATGTTTGGTGATATCATCTCCGATGAAGCCTCCGTTATCCCAGGTTCCTTGGGT
TTGTTGCCATCTGCGTCCTTGGCCTCTTTGCCAGACAAGAACACCGCATTTGGTTTGTACGAACCATGCC
ACGGTTCTGCTCCAGATTTGCCAAAGAATAAGGTCAACCCTATCGCCACTATCTTGTCTGCTGCAATGAT
GTTGAAATTGTCATTGAACTTGCCTGAAGAAGGTAAGGCCATTGAAGATGCAGTTAAAAAGGTTTTGGAT
GCAGGTATCAGAACTGGTGATTTAGGTGGTTCCAACAGTACCACCGAAGTCGGTGATGCTGTCGCCGAAG
AAGTTAAGAAAATCCTTGCTTAAAAAGATTCTCTTTTTTTATGATATTTGTACATAAACTTTATAAATGA
AATTCATAATAGAAACGACACGAAATTACAAAATGGAATATGTTCATAGGGTAGAATTAATTCTCATGTT
TGACAGCTTATCATCGATCGTCCAACTGCATGGAGATGAGTCGTGGCAAGAATACCAAGAGTTCCTCGGT
TTGCCAGTTATTAAAAGACTCGTATTTCCAAAAGACTGCAACATACTACTCAGTGCAGCTTCACAGAAAC
CTCATTCGTTTATTCCCTTGTTTGATTCAGAAGCAGGTGGGACAGGTGAACTTTTGGATTGGAACTCGAT
TTCTGACTGGGTTGGAAGGCAAGAGAGCCCCGAGAGCTTACATTTTATGTTAGCTGGTGGACTGACGCCA
GAAAATGTTGGTGATGCGCTTAGATTAAATGGCGTTATTGGTGTTGATGTAAGCGGAGGTGTGGAGACAA
ATGGTGTAAAAGACTCTAACAAAATAGCAAATTTCGTCAAAAATGCTAAGAAATAGGTTATTACTGAGTA
GTATTTATTTAAGTATTGTTTGTGCACTTGCCTGCAAGCCTTTTGAAAAGCAAGCATAAAAGATCTAAAC
ATAAAATCTGTAAAATAACAAGATGTAAAGATAATGCTAAATCATTTGGCTTTTTGATTGATTGTACAGG
AAAATATACATCGCAGGGGGTTGACTTTTACCATTTCACCGCAATGGAATCAAACTTGTTGAAGAGAATG
TTCACAGGCGCATACGCTACAATGACCCGATTCTTGCTAGCCTTTTCTCGGTCTTGCAAACAACCGCCGG
CAGCTTAGTATATAAATACACATGTACATACCTCTCTCCGTATCCTCGTAATCATTTTCTTGTATTTATC
GTCTTTTCGCTGTAAAAACTTTATCACACTTATCTCAAATACACTTATTAACCGCTTTTACTATTATCTT
CTACGCTGACAGTAATATCAAACAGTGACACATATTAAACACAGTGGTTTCTTTGCATAAACACCATCAG
CCTCAAGTCGTCAAGTAAAGATTTCGTGTTCATGCAGATAGATAACAATCTATATGTTGATAATTAGCGT
TGCCTCATCAATGCGAGATCCGTTTAACCGGACCCTAGTGCACTTACCCCACGTTCGGTCCACTGTGTGC
CGAACATGCTCCTTCACTATTTTAACATGTGGAATTAATTCTCATGTTTGACAGCTTATCATCGAACTCT
AAGAGGTGATACTTATTTACTGTAAAACTGTGACGATAAAACCGGAAGGAAGAATAAGAAAACTCGAACT
GATCTATAATGCCTATTTTCTGTAAAGAGTTTAAGCTATGAAAGCCTCGGCATTTTGGCCGCTCCTAGGT
AGTGCTTTTTTTCCAAGGACAAAACAGTTTCTTTTTCTTGAGCAGGTTTTATGTTTCGGTAATCATAAAC
AATAAATAAATTATTTCATTTATGTTTAAAAATAAAAAATAAAAAAGTATTTTAAATTTTTAAAAAAGTT
GATTATAAGCATGTGACCTTTTGCAAGCAATTAAATTTTGCAATTTGTGATTTAGGCAAAAGTTACTATT
TCTGGCTCGTGTAATATATGTATGCTAATGTGAACTTTTACAAAGTCGATATGGACTTAGTCAAAAGAAA
TTTTCTTAAAAATATATAGCACTAGCCAATTTAGCACTTCTTTATGAGATATATTATAGACTTTATTAAG
CCAGATTTGTGTATTATATGTATTTACCCGGCGAATCATGGACATACATTCTGAAATAGGTAATATTCTC
TATGGTGAGACAGCATAGATAACCTAGGATACAAGTTAAAAGCTAGTACTGTTTTGCAGTAATTTTTTTC
TTTTTTATAAGAATGTTACCACCTAAATAAGTTATAAAGTCAATAGTTAAGTTTGATATTTGATTGTAAA
ATACCGTAATATATTTGCATGATCAAAAGGCTCAATGTTGACTAGCCAGCATGTCAACCACTATATTGAT
CACCGATATTAGGACTTCCACACCAACTAGTAATATGACAATAAATTCAAGATATTCTTCATGAGAATGG
CCCAGCGATTATGCGGTGTGAAATACCGCACAGATGCGTAAGGAGAAAATACCGCATCAGGCGCCATTCG
CCATTCAGGCTGCGCAACTGTTGGGAAGGGCGATCGGTGCGGGCCTCTTCGCTATTACGCCAG
